Addgene plasmid #50877: pcDNA3.1 Flag YFP hNKCC1 P676C (NT443)
Purpose: Expresses human NKCC1 P676C mutant with an N-terminal 3xFLAG-YFP tag in mammalian cells. cDNA is synthetic, containing convenient restriction sites.
Depositing lab: Biff Forbush. Depositing organization: Yale University. Publication: Molecular Motions Involved in Na-K-Cl Cotransporter-mediated Ion Transport and Transporter Activation Revealed by Internal Crosslinking between Transmembrane Domains 10 and 11/12. Monette MY, Somasekharan S, Forbush B. J Biol Chem. 2014 Jan 22. 10.1074/jbc.M113.542258 PubMed 24451383.
Backbone
  Vector backbone: pcDNA 3.1 neo
  Backbone manufacturer: Life Technologies
  Backbone size w/o insert (bp): 5316
  Vector type: Mammalian Expression
  Selectable markers: Neomycin (select with G418)
Growth in bacteria
  Bacterial resistance: Ampicillin, 100 μg/mL
  Growth temperature: 37°C
  Growth strain: DH5alpha
  Copy number: High Copy
Gene/Insert
  Gene/Insert name: human NKCC1 (synthetic) (alt names: Slc12A2 (synthetic); Na-K-Cl cotransporter)
  Species: H. sapiens (human), Synthetic
  Insert size (bp): 4479
  Mutation: P676C in hNKCC1 in NT17
  Entrez Gene: SLC12A2 (a.k.a. BSC, BSC-2, BSC2, CCC1, KILQS, NKCC1, PPP1R141)
  Promoter: CMV
  Tag / fusion protein: 3x Flag (N terminal on insert); YFP (N terminal on insert)
  Cloning method: Restriction Enzyme; 5′ cloning site NheI (not destroyed); 3′ cloning site PmeI (not destroyed)
  Sequencing primers: 5′ CMV-F; 3′ BGH-rev
Terms and licenses: Academic/Nonprofit Terms; Industry Terms: Not Available to Industry
Depositor comments: Plasmid constructed from pcDNA3.1 Flag YFP hNKCC1 WT (NT17). See Addgene plasmid# 49085 (http://www.addgene.org/49085/) for plasmid map of wild-type construct.
How to cite: pcDNA3.1 Flag YFP hNKCC1 P676C (NT443) was a gift from Biff Forbush (Addgene plasmid # 50877 ; http://n2t.net/addgene:50877 ; RRID:Addgene_50877)
