[The description below was written by a language model from this plasmid's Addgene catalogue record and pLannotate feature annotations shown in this document.]
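Description:
pcDNA3.1 Flag YFP hNKCC1 P676C (NT443) is a mammalian expression plasmid built on the pcDNA3.1 neo backbone, about 9.8 kb in total. It is maintained in E. coli through a high-copy ColE1/pUC-type origin and an ampicillin resistance gene (β-lactamase). It also carries an f1 phage origin and small lac promoter/operator remnants typical of this vector family. For selection in mammalian cells, an SV40 early promoter drives the neomycin phosphotransferase gene, terminated by an SV40 polyadenylation signal, which allows G418 selection of stable transfectants.

The payload is a single fusion open reading frame under the human CMV immediate-early enhancer and promoter, with a T7 promoter just upstream of the coding region and a bovine growth hormone polyadenylation signal downstream. The reading frame begins with a 3xFLAG epitope. This is followed by a yellow fluorescent protein, which the sequence annotation identifies as the mCitrine variant, and then by the full coding sequence of human NKCC1 (SLC12A2), the Na-K-Cl cotransporter that mediates electroneutral uptake of sodium, potassium and chloride and contributes to cell volume and ion balance. The NKCC1 cDNA is synthetic, designed with convenient restriction sites, and the tagged cassette sits between NheI and PmeI sites. This version carries the single substitution P676C and was derived from the corresponding wild-type tagged construct (NT17).

The N-terminal tags allow immunodetection or purification via FLAG and fluorescence monitoring of expression and localisation. The associated publication title indicates that the work examined transporter motions by internal crosslinking between transmembrane domains 10 and 11/12. An introduced cysteine fits that approach, although the record does not spell out the specific role of this mutant.
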