Features (pLannotate 1.2.2; 22 found; start..end, strand, type, name):
     31..96      +  CDS            3xFLAG: three tandem FLAG® epitope tags, followed by an enterokinase cleavage site
    109..822     +  CDS            mCitrine: mCitrine is a basic (constitutively fluorescent) yellow fluorescent protein published in 2001, derived from Aequorea victoria.
    829..4464    +  CDS            SLC12A2: S12A2_HUMAN - Also known as NKCC1. Experimental evidence at protein level: Swiss-Prot protein existence level 1. Cation-chloride cotransporter which mediates the electroneutral transport of chloride, potassium and/or sodium ions across the membrane. Plays a vital role in the regulation of ionic balance and cell volume. From Homo sapiens (Human).
   4501..4725    +  polyA_signal   bGH poly(A) signal: bovine growth hormone polyadenylation signal
   4729..4750    +  promoter       SV40 promoter (fragment): SV40 enhancer and early promoter
   4771..5199    +  rep_origin     f1 ori (sequence partly withheld): f1 bacteriophage origin of replication; arrow indicates direction of (+) strand synthesis
   5213..5542    +  promoter       SV40 promoter: SV40 enhancer and early promoter
   5609..6400    +  CDS            neo: KKA2_KLEPN - Also known as kan, nptII. Experimental evidence at protein level: Swiss-Prot protein existence level 1. Resistance to kanamycin, neomycin, paromomycin, ribostamycin, butirosin and gentamicin B. From Klebsiella pneumoniae.
   6424..6582    +  CDS            ble (fragment): BLE_KLEPN - Experimental evidence at protein level: Swiss-Prot protein existence level 1. Binding protein with a strong affinity to the bleomycin family of antibiotics. Binds to CL990; an antimitotic-antibiotic compound. From Klebsiella pneumoniae.
   6577..6698    +  polyA_signal   SV40 poly(A) signal: SV40 polyadenylation signal
   6771..6787    -  protein_bind   lac operator: The lac repressor binds to the lac operator to inhibit transcription in E. coli. This inhibition can be relieved by adding lactose or isopropyl-β-D-thiogalactopyranoside (IPTG). lac repressor encoded by lacI
   6795..6825    -  promoter       lac promoter: promoter for the E. coli lac operon
   6840..6861    -  protein_bind   CAP binding site: CAP binding activates transcription in the presence of cAMP. E. coli catabolite activator protein
   6874..6966    -  CDS            lacI (fragment): lac repressor; lacI; The lac repressor binds to the lac operator to inhibit transcription in E. coli. This inhibition can be relieved by adding lactose or isopropyl-β-D-thiogalactopyranoside (IPTG).
   7149..7734    -  rep_origin     ori: high-copy-number ColE1/pMB1/pBR322/pUC origin of replication
   7905..8765    -  CDS            AmpR: β-lactamase; bla; confers resistance to ampicillin, carbenicillin, and related antibiotics
   8766..8870    -  promoter       AmpR promoter: bla
   8929..8981    -  misc_feature   bom (fragment): basis of mobility region from pBR322
   9136..9515    +  enhancer       CMV enhancer: human cytomegalovirus immediate early enhancer
   9516..9719    +  promoter       CMV promoter: human cytomegalovirus (CMV) immediate early promoter
   9715..9748    +  LTR            5' LTR (truncated) (fragment): truncated 5' long terminal repeat (LTR) from HIV-1
   9764..9782    +  promoter       T7 promoter: promoter for bacteriophage T7 RNA polymerase
>Addgene plasmid #50877 | pcDNA3.1 Flag YFP hNKCC1 P676C (NT443) | depositor full sequence | sequence record 76350 | Full Sequence
GCTAGCCCGGGCACGGCCGCCACCATGGGAGACTACAAAGACCATGACGGTGATTATAAAGATCACGACA
TCGACTACAAGGATGACGATGACAAGGGTGACCCTACCGTCAGCAAGGGCGAGGAGCTGTTCACCGGGGT
GGTGCCCATCCTGGTCGAGCTGGACGGCGACGTAAACGGCCACAAGTTCAGCGTGTCCGGCGAGGGCGAG
GGCGATGCCACCTACGGCAAGCTGACCCTGAAGTTCATCTGCACCACCGGCAAGCTGCCCGTGCCCTGGC
CCACCCTCGTGACCACCTTCGGCTACGGCCTGATGTGCTTCGCCCGCTACCCCGACCACATGAAGCAGCA
CGACTTCTTCAAGTCCGCCATGCCCGAAGGCTACGTCCAGGAGCGCACCATCTTCTTCAAGGACGACGGC
AACTACAAGACCCGCGCCGAGGTGAAGTTCGAGGGCGACACCCTGGTGAACCGCATCGAGCTGAAGGGCA
TCGACTTCAAGGAGGACGGCAACATCCTAGGGCACAAGCTGGAGTACAACTACAACAGCCACAACGTTTA
TATCATGGCCGACAAGCAGAAGAACGGCATCAAGGTGAACTTCAAGATCCGCCACAACATCGAGGACGGC
AGCGTGCAGCTCGCCGACCACTACCAGCAGAACACCCCCATCGGCGACGGCCCCGTGCTGCTGCCCGACA
ACCACTACCTGAGCTACCAGTCCAAACTGAGCAAAGACCCCAACGAGAAGCGCGATCACATGGTCCTGCT
GGAGTTCGTGACCGCCGCCGGGATCACTCTCGGCATGGACGAGCTCTACAAGGGTGACCTGGAGCCGAGG
CCCACGGCTCCTAGCTCCGGCGCGCCAGGCCTCGCCGGAGTCGGCGAAACGCCGAGCGCCGCTGCGCTGG
CCGCAGCCAGGGTGGAACTGCCCGGAACCGCTGTGCCCTCGGTGCCGGAGGATGCTGCGCCCGCGAGCCG
GGACGGGGGCGGGGTCCGCGATGAGGGACCAGCCGCCGCCGGTGACGGCCTGGGCAGACCCTTGGGGCCT
ACCCCGAGCCAGAGCCGTTTCCAGGTGGACCTCGTTTCCGAGAACGCAGGGCGGGCTGCTGCTGCGGCGG
CGGCGGCTGCTGCGGCCGCCGCCGCTGCTGGTGCCGGGGCGGGGGCCAAGCAGACTCCTGCCGACGGGGA
AGCCAGCGGCGAGAGCGAGCCAGCTAAAGGCAGCGAGGAAGCCAAAGGCCGCTTCCGCGTTAACTTCGTA
GATCCTGCTGCCAGCTCGTCCGCAGAAGATAGCCTGTCAGATGCCGCCGGGGTCGGAGTCGATGGACCCA
ACGTGAGCTTCCAGAACGGCGGGGACACGGTACTGAGCGAGGGCAGCAGCCTCCATTCCGGTGGCGGCGG
CGGCTCCGGCCACCACCAGCACTACTATTATGATACCCACACCAACACCTACTATCTGCGCACCTTCGGC
CACAACACAATGGACGCGGTACCCAGGATCGACCACTACCGGCACACAGCCGCGCAGCTCGGCGAGAAGC
TGCTCCGGCCTAGCCTGGCCGAGCTGCATGACGAGCTGGAAAAGGAACCTTTTGAGGATGGCTTTGCAAA
TGGGGAAGAAAGCACTCCAACACGTGATGCTGTGGTCACGTACACGGCCGAAAGTAAAGGAGTCGTGAAG
TTTGGCTGGATCAAGGGTGTACTAGTACGTTGTATGTTAAACATTTGGGGTGTGATGCTTTTCATTCGTC
TCTCATGGATTGTGGGACAAGCTGGAATTGGTCTATCAGTCCTTGTAATAATGATGGCTACTGTTGTGAC
AACTATCACAGGATTGTCCACTAGCGCCATCGCAACTAATGGATTTGTAAGGGGAGGCGGCGCATATTAT
TTAATATCTAGAAGTCTAGGGCCTGAATTTGGTGGTGCCATTGGTCTAATCTTCGCCTTTGCCAACGCTG
TTGCTGTTGCTATGTATGTGGTTGGATTTGCAGAAACCGTGGTGGAGTTGCTGAAAGAACATTCCATTCT
TATGATAGATGAAATCAATGACATCCGGATTATTGGAGCCATTACAGTCGTGATTCTTTTAGGTATCTCA
GTAGCCGGTATGGAGTGGGAAGCAAAAGCTCAGATTGTTCTTTTGGTGATCCTACTTCTTGCTATTGGTG
ATTTCGTCATAGGAACATTTATCCCACTCGAGAGCAAGAAGCCAAAAGGGTTTTTTGGCTATAAATCTGA
AATCTTTAATGAGAACTTTGGCCCCGATTTTCGAGAAGAAGAAACTTTCTTTTCTGTATTTGCCATCTTT
TTTCCTGCTGCAACTGGAATTCTGGCTGGCGCAAATATCTCAGGTGATCTTGCAGATCCTCAGTCAGCCA
TACCCAAAGGAACACTCCTAGCCATTTTAATTACTACATTGGTTTATGTAGGAATTGCCGTGTCTGTAGG
TTCTTGTGTCGTACGCGATGCCACTGGTAATGTTAATGACACTATCGTAACAGAGCTAACAAACTGTACT
AGCGCAGCCTGCAAATTAAACTTTGATTTTTCATCTTGTGAATCCAGTCCTTGTAGCTACGGCCTAATGA
ACAACTTTCAGGTAATGAGTATGGTGTCAGGATTTACACCACTAATTTCCGCGGGCATATTCTCTGCCAC
TCTTTCTAGCGCATTAGCATCCCTAGTGAGTGCTCCCAAGATATTTCAGGCCCTATGTAAAGACAACATC
TACCCCGCTTTCCAGATGTTTGCTAAAGGTTATGGGAAAAATAATGAGCCATTACGTGGCTACATCTTAA
CATTCTTAATTGCACTTGGATTCATCTTAATTGCCGAACTGAATGTTATTGCATGTATTATCTCAAACTT
CTTCCTTGCCAGCTATGCCCTCATCAATTTTTCAGTATTCCATGCTTCACTGGCCAAAAGCCCAGGATGG
CGACCGGCATTTAAATACTACAATATGTGGATCTCACTTCTTGGAGCAATTCTTTGTTGCATAGTAATGT
TCGTCATTAACTGGTGGGCTGCTTTGCTAACCTACGTGATAGTCCTTGGGCTGTATATTTATGTTACCTA
CAAAAAACCCGATGTGAATTGGGGATCCTCTACACAAGCCCTGACTTACCTCAATGCCCTGCAACATAGT
ATTAGGCTTTCTGGCGTGGAGGACCATGTGAAAAACTTTAGGCCACAGTGTCTTGTTATGACAGGAGCGC
CAAACTCACGGCCGGCCTTACTTCATCTTGTTCACGATTTCACAAAAAATGTTGGTTTGATGATCTGTGG
ACACGTACACATGGGACCACGCAGACAAGCCATGAAAGAAATGTCCATCGACCAAGCCAAATATCAGCGC
TGGCTTATTAAGAACAAAATGAAGGCTTTTTATGCACCAGTACATGCAGATGACCTCAGAGAAGGGGCCC
AATACTTGATGCAGGCTGCTGGCCTGGGCCGTATGAAGCCAAACACACTAGTCCTTGGATTTAAGAAAGA
TTGGTTGCAAGCAGATATGAGGGATGTGGATATGTACATAAACTTATTTCACGATGCTTTTGACATACAA
TATGGCGTAGTGGTTATTCGCCTAAAAGAAGGTCTGGATATTAGTCACCTGCAGGGACAAGAAGAATTAT
TGTCATCACAAGAGAAATCTCCTGGCACCAAGGATGTCGTAGTAAGTGTGGAATATAGTAAAAAGTCCGA
TTTAGATACTTCGAAACCCCTCAGTGAAAAACCAATTACCCATAAAGTCGAGGAAGAAGATGGCAAGACT
GCAACTCAACCACTGTTGAAAAAAGAATCCAAAGGCCCTATTGTGCCTTTGAATGTAGCTGACCAAAAGC
TTCTTGAAGCTAGTACACAGTTTCAGAAAAAACAAGGAAAGAATACTATTGATGTCTGGTGGCTTTTTGA
TGACGGAGGTCTGACCTTATTGATACCTTACCTTCTGACGACCAAGAAAAAATGGAAAGACTGTAAGATC
AGAGTATTCATTGGTGGAAAGATAAACAGAATAGACCATGACCGGAGAGCGATGGCTACTTTACTGAGCA
AGTTCAGAATCGATTTTTCTGACATCATGGTTCTAGGAGACATCAATACCAAACCAAAGAAAGAAAACAT
TATAGCTTTCGAGGAAATCATTGAGCCATACAGACTTCACGAAGATGATAAAGAGCAAGATATCGCAGAT
AAAATGAAAGAAGATGAACCCTGGCGAATAACAGATAATGAATTGGAGCTGTATAAGACCAAGACATACC
GGCAGATCAGGTTAAATGAGTTATTAAAGGAACATTCAAGCACAGCTAACATTATTGTGATGAGTTTACC
GGTCGCACGAAAGGGTGCCGTTTCTAGTGCTCTCTACATGGCATGGTTAGAAGCACTATCTAAGGATCTA
CCACCAATCCTACTAGTTCGTGGGAATCATCAGAGTGTCCTTACCTTCTATTCATAATTAATTAAGTTTA
AACCCGCTGATCAGCCTCGACTGTGCCTTCTAGTTGCCAGCCATCTGTTGTTTGCCCCTCCCCCGTGCCT
TCCTTGACCCTGGAAGGTGCCACTCCCACTGTCCTTTCCTAATAAAATGAGGAAATTGCATCGCATTGTC
TGAGTAGGTGTCATTCTATTCTGGGGGGTGGGGTGGGGCAGGACAGCAAGGGGGAGGATTGGGAAGACAA
TAGCAGGCATGCTGGGGATGCGGTGGGCTCTATGGCTTCTGAGGCGGAAAGAACCAGCTGGGGCTCTAGG
GGGTATCCCC
[124 nt withheld, positions 4771-4894]
C
[91 nt withheld, positions 4896-4986]
A
[49 nt withheld, positions 4988-5036]
CCTTTGACGTTGGAGTCCACGTTCTTT
[37 nt withheld, positions 5064-5100]
ACCCTATCTCGGTCTATTCTTTTGATTTATAAGGGATTTTGCCGATTTCGGCCTATTGGTTAAAAAATGA
GCTGATTTAACAAAAATTTAACGCGAATTAATTCTGTGGAATGTGTGTCAGTTAGGGTGTGGAAAGTCCC
CAGGCTCCCCAGCAGGCAGAAGTATGCAAAGCATGCATCTCAATTAGTCAGCAACCAGGTGTGGAAAGTC
CCCAGGCTCCCCAGCAGGCAGAAGTATGCAAAGCATGCATCTCAATTAGTCAGCAACCATAGTCCCGCCC
CTAACTCCGCCCATCCCGCCCCTAACTCCGCCCAGTTCCGCCCATTCTCCGCCCCATGGCTGACTAATTT
TTTTTATTTATGCAGAGGCCGAGGCCGCCTCTGCCTCTGAGCTATTCCAGAAGTAGTGAGGAGGCTTTTT
TGGAGGCCTAGGCTTTTGCAAAAAGCTCCCGGGAGCTTGTATATCCATTTTCGGATCTGATCAAGAGACA
GGATGAGGATCGTTTCGCATGATTGAACAAGATGGATTGCACGCAGGTTCTCCGGCCGCTTGGGTGGAGA
GGCTATTCGGCTATGACTGGGCACAACAGACAATCGGCTGCTCTGATGCCGCCGTGTTCCGGCTGTCAGC
GCAGGGGCGCCCGGTTCTTTTTGTCAAGACCGACCTGTCCGGTGCCCTGAATGAACTGCAGGACGAGGCA
GCGCGGCTATCGTGGCTGGCCACGACGGGCGTTCCTTGCGCAGCTGTGCTCGACGTTGTCACTGAAGCGG
GAAGGGACTGGCTGCTATTGGGCGAAGTGCCGGGGCAGGATCTCCTGTCATCTCACCTTGCTCCTGCCGA
GAAAGTATCCATCATGGCTGATGCAATGCGGCGGCTGCATACGCTTGATCCGGCTACCTGCCCATTCGAC
CACCAAGCGAAACATCGCATCGAGCGAGCACGTACTCGGATGGAAGCCGGTCTTGTCGATCAGGATGATC
TGGACGAAGAGCATCAGGGGCTCGCGCCAGCCGAACTGTTCGCCAGGCTCAAGGCGCGCATGCCCGACGG
CGAGGATCTCGTCGTGACCCATGGCGATGCCTGCTTGCCGAATATCATGGTGGAAAATGGCCGCTTTTCT
GGATTCATCGACTGTGGCCGGCTGGGTGTGGCGGACCGCTATCAGGACATAGCGTTGGCTACCCGTGATA
TTGCTGAAGAGCTTGGCGGCGAATGGGCTGACCGCTTCCTCGTGCTTTACGGTATCGCCGCTCCCGATTC
GCAGCGCATCGCCTTCTATCGCCTTCTTGACGAGTTCTTCTGAGCGGGACTCTGGGGTTCGAAATGACCG
ACCAAGCGACGCCCAACCTGCCATCACGAGATTTCGATTCCACCGCCGCCTTCTATGAAAGGTTGGGCTT
CGGAATCGTTTTCCGGGACGCCGGCTGGATGATCCTCCAGCGCGGGGATCTCATGCTGGAGTTCTTCGCC
CACCCCAACTTGTTTATTGCAGCTTATAATGGTTACAAATAAAGCAATAGCATCACAAATTTCACAAATA
AAGCATTTTTTTCACTGCATTCTAGTTGTGGTTTGTCCAAACTCATCAATGTATCTTATCATGTCTGTAT
ACCGTCGACCTCTAGCTAGAGCTTGGCGTAATCATGGTCATAGCTGTTTCCTGTGTGAAATTGTTATCCG
CTCACAATTCCACACAACATACGAGCCGGAAGCATAAAGTGTAAAGCCTGGGGTGCCTAATGAGTGAGCT
AACTCACATTAATTGCGTTGCGCTCACTGCCCGCTTTCCAGTCGGGAAACCTGTCGTGCCAGCTGCATTA
ATGAATCGGCCAACGCGCGGGGAGAGGCGGTTTGCGTATTGGGCGCTCTTCCGCTTCCTCGCTCACTGAC
TCGCTGCGCTCGGTCGTTCGGCTGCGGCGAGCGGTATCAGCTCACTCAAAGGCGGTAATACGGTTATCCA
CAGAATCAGGGGATAACGCAGGAAAGAACATGTGAGCAAAAGGCCAGCAAAAGGCCAGGAACCGTAAAAA
GGCCGCGTTGCTGGCGTTTTTCCATAGGCTCCGCCCCCCTGACGAGCATCACAAAAATCGACGCTCAAGT
CAGAGGTGGCGAAACCCGACAGGACTATAAAGATACCAGGCGTTTCCCCCTGGAAGCTCCCTCGTGCGCT
CTCCTGTTCCGACCCTGCCGCTTACCGGATACCTGTCCGCCTTTCTCCCTTCGGGAAGCGTGGCGCTTTC
TCATAGCTCACGCTGTAGGTATCTCAGTTCGGTGTAGGTCGTTCGCTCCAAGCTGGGCTGTGTGCACGAA
CCCCCCGTTCAGCCCGACCGCTGCGCCTTATCCGGTAACTATCGTCTTGAGTCCAACCCGGTAAGACACG
ACTTATCGCCACTGGCAGCAGCCACTGGTAACAGGATTAGCAGAGCGAGGTATGTAGGCGGTGCTACAGA
GTTCTTGAAGTGGTGGCCTAACTACGGCTACACTAGAAGAACAGTATTTGGTATCTGCGCTCTGCTGAAG
CCAGTTACCTTCGGAAAAAGAGTTGGTAGCTCTTGATCCGGCAAACAAACCACCGCTGGTAGCGGTTTTT
TTGTTTGCAAGCAGCAGATTACGCGCAGAAAAAAAGGATCTCAAGAAGATCCTTTGATCTTTTCTACGGG
GTCTGACGCTCAGTGGAACGAAAACTCACGTTAAGGGATTTTGGTCATGAGATTATCAAAAAGGATCTTC
ACCTAGATCCTTTTAAATTAAAAATGAAGTTTTAAATCAATCTAAAGTATATATGAGTAAACTTGGTCTG
ACAGTTACCAATGCTTAATCAGTGAGGCACCTATCTCAGCGATCTGTCTATTTCGTTCATCCATAGTTGC
CTGACTCCCCGTCGTGTAGATAACTACGATACGGGAGGGCTTACCATCTGGCCCCAGTGCTGCAATGATA
CCGCGAGACCCACGCTCACCGGCTCCAGATTTATCAGCAATAAACCAGCCAGCCGGAAGGGCCGAGCGCA
GAAGTGGTCCTGCAACTTTATCCGCCTCCATCCAGTCTATTAATTGTTGCCGGGAAGCTAGAGTAAGTAG
TTCGCCAGTTAATAGTTTGCGCAACGTTGTTGCCATTGCTACAGGCATCGTGGTGTCACGCTCGTCGTTT
GGTATGGCTTCATTCAGCTCCGGTTCCCAACGATCAAGGCGAGTTACATGATCCCCCATGTTGTGCAAAA
AAGCGGTTAGCTCCTTCGGTCCTCCGATCGTTGTCAGAAGTAAGTTGGCCGCAGTGTTATCACTCATGGT
TATGGCAGCACTGCATAATTCTCTTACTGTCATGCCATCCGTAAGATGCTTTTCTGTGACTGGTGAGTAC
TCAACCAAGTCATTCTGAGAATAGTGTATGCGGCGACCGAGTTGCTCTTGCCCGGCGTCAATACGGGATA
ATACCGCGCCACATAGCAGAACTTTAAAAGTGCTCATCATTGGAAAACGTTCTTCGGGGCGAAAACTCTC
AAGGATCTTACCGCTGTTGAGATCCAGTTCGATGTAACCCACTCGTGCACCCAACTGATCTTCAGCATCT
TTTACTTTCACCAGCGTTTCTGGGTGAGCAAAAACAGGAAGGCAAAATGCCGCAAAAAAGGGAATAAGGG
CGACACGGAAATGTTGAATACTCATACTCTTCCTTTTTCAATATTATTGAAGCATTTATCAGGGTTATTG
TCTCATGAGCGGATACATATTTGAATGTATTTAGAAAAATAAACAAATAGGGGTTCCGCGCACATTTCCC
CGAAAAGTGCCACCTGACGTCGACGGATCGGGAGATCTCCCGATCCCCTATGGTGCACTCTCAGTACAAT
CTGCTCTGATGCCGCATAGTTAAGCCAGTATCTGCTCCCTGCTTGTGTGTTGGAGGTCGCTGAGTAGTGC
GCGAGCAAAATTTAAGCTACAACAAGGCAAGGCTTGACCGACAATTGCATGAAGAATCTGCTTAGGGTTA
GGCGTTTTGCGCTGCTTCGCGATGTACGGGCCAGATATACGCGTTGACATTGATTATTGACTAGTTATTA
ATAGTAATCAATTACGGGGTCATTAGTTCATAGCCCATATATGGAGTTCCGCGTTACATAACTTACGGTA
AATGGCCCGCCTGGCTGACCGCCCAACGACCCCCGCCCATTGACGTCAATAATGACGTATGTTCCCATAG
TAACGCCAATAGGGACTTTCCATTGACGTCAATGGGTGGAGTATTTACGGTAAACTGCCCACTTGGCAGT
ACATCAAGTGTATCATATGCCAAGTACGCCCCCTATTGACGTCAATGACGGTAAATGGCCCGCCTGGCAT
TATGCCCAGTACATGACCTTATGGGACTTTCCTACTTGGCAGTACATCTACGTATTAGTCATCGCTATTA
CCATGGTGATGCGGTTTTGGCAGTACATCAATGGGCGTGGATAGCGGTTTGACTCACGGGGATTTCCAAG
TCTCCACCCCATTGACGTCAATGGGAGTTTGTTTTGGCACCAAAATCAACGGGACTTTCCAAAATGTCGT
AACAACTCCGCCCCATTGACGCAAATGGGCGGTAGGCGTGTACGGTGGGAGGTCTATATAAGCAGAGCTC
TCTGGCTAACTAGAGAACCCACTGCTTACTGGCTTATCGAAATTAATACGACTCACTATAGGGAGACCCA
AGCTG
