>Addgene plasmid #50877 | pcDNA3.1 Flag YFP hNKCC1 P676C (NT443) | addgene partial sequence | sequence record 79041 | hNKCC1-int-R 5'-ATATTTGGCTTGGTCGATGG-3'
CGTGTCCACAGATCATCAAACCAACATTTTTTGTGAAATCGTGAACAAGATGAAGTAAGGCCGGCCGTGA
GTTTGGCGCTCCTGTCATAACAAGACACTGTGGCCTAAAGTTTTTCACATGGTCCTCCACGCCAGAAAGC
CTAATACTATGTTGCAGGGCATTGAGGTAAGTCAGGGCTTGTGTAGAGGATCCCCAATTCACATCGGGTT
TTTTGTAGGTAACATAAATATACAGCCCAAGGACTATCACGTAGGTTAGCAAAGCAGCCCACCAGTTAAT
GACGAACATTACTATGCAACAAAGAATTGCTCCAAGAAGTGAGATCCACATATTGTAGTATTTAAATGCC
GGTCGCCATCCTGGGCTTTTGGCCAGTGAAGCATGGAATACTGAAAAATTGATGAGGGCATAGCTGGCAA
GGAAGAAGTTTGAGATAATACATGCAATAACATTCAGTTCGGCAATTAAGATGAATCCAAGTGCAATTAA
GAATGTTAAGATGTAGCCACGTAATGGCTCATTATTTTTCCCATAACCTTTAGCAAACATCTGGAAAGCG
GGGTAGATGTTGTCTTTACATAGGGCCTGAAATATCTTGGGAGCACTCACTAGGGATGCTAATGCGCTAG
AAAGAGTGGCAGAGAATATGCCCGCGGAAATTAGTGGTGTAAATCCTGACACCATACTCATTACCTGAAA
GTTGTTCATTAGGCCGTAGCTACAAGGACTGGATTCACAAGATGAAAAATCAAAGTTTAATTTGCAGGCT
GCGCTAGTACAGTTTGTTAGCTCTGTTACGATAGTGTCATTAACATTACCAGTGGCATCGCGTACGACAC
AAGAACCTACAGACACGGCAATTCCTACATAAACCAATGTAGTAATTAAAATGGCTAGGAGTGTTCCTTT
GGGTATGGCTGACTGAGGATCTGCAAGATCACCTGAA
