>Addgene plasmid #50877 | pcDNA3.1 Flag YFP hNKCC1 P676C (NT443) | addgene partial sequence | sequence record 79796 | CMV-F (5'-CGCAAATGGGCGGTAGGCGTG-3')
CTATATAAGCAGAGCTCTCTGGCTAACTAGAGAACCCACTGCTTACTGGCTTATCGAAATTAATACGACT
CACTATAGGGAGACCCAAGCTGGCTAGCCCGGGCACGGCCGCCACCATGGGAGACTACAAAGACCATGAC
GGTGATTATAAAGATCACGACATCGACTACAAGGATGACGATGACAAGGGTGACCCTACCGTCAGCAAGG
GCGAGGAGCTGTTCACCGGGGTGGTGCCCATCCTGGTCGAGCTGGACGGCGACGTAAACGGCCACAAGTT
CAGCGTGTCCGGCGAGGGCGAGGGCGATGCCACCTACGGCAAGCTGACCCTGAAGTTCATCTGCACCACC
GGCAAGCTGCCCGTGCCCTGGCCCACCCTCGTGACCACCTTCGGCTACGGCCTGATGTGCTTCGCCCGCT
ACCCCGACCACATGAAGCAGCACGACTTCTTCAAGTCCGCCATGCCCGAAGGCTACGTCCAGGAGCGCAC
CATCTTCTTCAAGGACGACGGCAACTACAAGACCCGCGCCGAGGTGAAGTTCGAGGGCGACACCCTGGTG
AACCGCATCGAGCTGAAGGGCATCGACTTCAAGGAGGACGGCAACATCCTAGGGCACAAGCTGGAGTACA
ACTACAACAGCCACAACGTTTATATCATGGCCGACAAGCAGAAGAACGGCATCAAGGTGAACTTCAAGAT
CCGCCACAACATCGAGGACGGCAGCGTGCAGCTCGCCGACCACTACCAGCAGAACACCCCCATCGGCGAC
GGCCCCGTGCTGCTGCCCGACAACCACTACCTGAGCTACCAGTCCAAACTGAGCAAAGACCCCAACGAGA
AGCGCGATCACATGGTCCTGCTGGAGTTCGTGACCGCCGCCGGGATCACTCTCGGCATGGACGAGCTCTA
CAAGGGTGACCTGGAGCCGAGGCCCACGGCTCCTAGCTCCGGCGCGCCAGGCCTCGCCGGAGTCGGCGAA
ACGCCGAGCGC
